>Addgene plasmid #183085 | pYTK001_E2At(2nd) | addgene full sequence | sequence record 367244 | Addgene NGS Result
TGGCCTTTTGCTGGCCTTTTGCTCACATGTTCTTTCCTGCGTTATCCCCTGATTCTGTGGATAACCGTAG
TCGGGGTCTCGTCCGGTGGCGCTACCAATTTCTCACTACTAAAACTGGCGGGTGACGTCGAATTGAATCC
AGGGGAGACCGACCAGACCAATAAAAAACGCCCGGCGGCAACCGAGCGTTCTGAACAAATCCAGATGGAG
TTCTGAGGTCATTACTGGATCTATCAACAGGAGTCCAAGCGAGCTCGATATCAAATTACGCCCCGCCCTG
CCACTCATCGCAGTACTGTTGTAATTCATTAAGCATTCTGCCGACATGGAAGCCATCACAAACGGCATGA
TGAACCTGAATCGCCAGCGGCATCAGCACCTTGTCGCCTTGCGTATAATATTTGCCCATGGTGAAAACGG
GGGCGAAGAAGTTGTCCATATTGGCCACGTTTAAATCAAAACTGGTGAAACTCACCCAGGGATTGGCTGA
AACGAAAAACATATTCTCAATAAACCCTTTAGGGAAATAGGCCAGGTTTTCACCGTAACACGCCACATCT
TGCGAATATATGTGTAGAAACTGCCGGAAATCGTCGTGGTATTCACTCCAGAGCGATGAAAACGTTTCAG
TTTGCTCATGGAAAACGGTGTAACAAGGGTGAACACTATCCCATATCACCAGCTCACCGTCTTTCATTGC
CATACGAAATTCCGGATGAGCATTCATCAGGCGGGCAAGAATGTGAATAAAGGCCGGATAAAACTTGTGC
TTATTTTTCTTTACGGTCTTTAAAAAGGCCGTAATATCCAGCTGAACGGTCTGGTTATAGGTACATTGAG
CAACTGACTGAAATGCCTCAAAATGTTCTTTACGATGCCATTGGGATATATCAACGGTGGTATATCCAGT
GATTTTTTTCTCCATTTTAGCTTCCTTAGCTCCTGAAAATCTCGATAACTCAAAAAATACGCCCGGTAGT
GATCTTATTTCATTATGGTGAAAGTTGGAACCTCTTACGTGCCCGATCAATCATGACCAAAATCCCTTAA
CGTGAGTTTTCGTTCCACTGAGCGTCAGACCCCGTAGAAAAGATCAAAGGATCTTCTTGAGATCCTTTTT
TTCTGCGCGTAATCTGCTGCTTGCAAACAAAAAAACCACCGCTACCAGCGGTGGTTTGTTTGCCGGATCA
AGAGCTACCAACTCTTTTTCCGAAGGTAACTGGCTTCAGCAGAGCGCAGATACCAAATACTGTTCTTCTA
GTGTAGCCGTAGTTAGGCCACCACTTCAAGAACTCTGTAGCACCGCCTACATACCTCGCTCTGCTAATCC
TGTTACCAGTGGCTGCTGCCAGTGGCGATAAGTCGTGTCTTACCGGGTTGGACTCAAGACGATAGTTACC
GGATAAGGCGCAGCGGTCGGGCTGAACGGGGGGTTCGTGCACACAGCCCAGCTTGGAGCGAACGACCTAC
ACCGAACTGAGATACCTACAGCGTGAGCTATGAGAAAGCGCCACGCTTCCCGAAGGGAGAAAGGCGGACA
GGTATCCGGTAAGCGGCAGGGTCGGAACAGGAGAGCGCACGAGGGAGCTTCCAGGGGGAAACGCCTGGTA
TCTTTATAGTCCTGTCGGGTTTCGCCACCTCTGACTTGAGCGTCGATTTTTGTGATGCTCGTCAGGGGGG
CGGAGCCTATGGAAAAACGCCAGCAACGCGGCCTTTTTACGGTTCC
Features (pLannotate 1.2.2; 5 found; start..end, strand, type, name):
     17..69      +  rep_origin     RSF ori (fragment): Plasmids containing the RSF 1030 origin of replication can be propagated in E. coli cells that contain additional plasmids with compatible origins.
    161..195     -  terminator     lambda t0 terminator: minimal transcription terminator from phage lambda (Scholtissek and Grosse, 1987)
    269..925     -  CDS            cat: CAT_ECOLX - Experimental evidence at protein level: Swiss-Prot protein existence level 1. This enzyme is an effector of chloramphenicol resistance in bacteria. From Escherichia coli. This protein is used as a marker in many commonly used cloning vectors, such as pACYC184.
    926..1023    -  promoter       cat promoter: promoter of the E. coli cat gene encoding chloramphenicol acetyltransferase
   1107..1695    +  rep_origin     ori: high-copy-number ColE1/pMB1/pBR322/pUC origin of replication
