[The description below was written by a language model from this plasmid's Addgene catalogue record and pLannotate feature annotations shown in this document.]
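Description:
pYTK001_E2At(2nd) is a small (about 1.7 kb) part-storage plasmid built on pYTK001, the entry vector of the yeast MoClo toolkit, and is catalogued as a bacterial/synthetic-biology vector. It is maintained in E. coli, not used directly for expression. The feature table shows a high-copy ColE1/pUC-type origin and a chloramphenicol acetyltransferase (cat) gene driven by its native promoter and followed by the lambda t0 terminator, which together provide replication and chloramphenicol selection. A short fragment annotated as RSF origin is also detected, but at roughly 50 nt it is only a partial match and unlikely to be a functional second origin. No yeast origin, yeast marker or promoter for the insert is annotated, consistent with its role as a part donor.

The payload is a 60 bp synthetic insert encoding the 2A peptide listed as E2A, which the record attributes to equine rhinitis B virus (ERBV-1). The automated annotation did not pick up this short element, so its exact position is not given in the feature table. 2A peptides cause ribosomal "skipping" during translation, so that coding sequences joined in a single open reading frame are released as separate proteins, giving polycistronic-like expression from one promoter in eukaryotic cells.

According to the record, this version of the part is intended for a defined position in multi-gene assemblies: as the second 2A peptide in tri-cistronic constructs and the third in quad-cistronic constructs. The positional designation implies it is combined with other coding-sequence and 2A parts in hierarchical MoClo assembly to build multi-protein expression cassettes for yeast, although the record lists the cloning method as unknown and does not describe the flanking assembly sites.
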