Addgene plasmid #183085: pYTK001_E2At(2nd)
Purpose: 2A peptide E2A cloned in yeast MoClo entry vector (pYTK001) for use as the second 2A peptide in tri-cistronic and third 2A peptide in quad-cistronic construct assembly
Depositing lab: Zhen Wang. Depositing organization: University at Buffalo (SUNY Buffalo). Publication: A Well-Characterized Polycistronic-Like Gene Expression System in Yeast. Mukherjee M, Wang ZQ. Biotechnol Bioeng. 2022 Sep 27. doi: 10.1002/bit.28247. PubMed 36168285.
Backbone
  Vector backbone: pYTK001
  Backbone manufacturer: John Dueber
  Backbone size w/o insert (bp): 1666
  Total vector size (bp): 1726
  Vector type: Bacterial Expression, Synthetic Biology
Growth in bacteria
  Bacterial resistance: Chloramphenicol, 25 μg/mL
  Growth temperature: 37°C
  Growth strain: DH5alpha
  Copy number: Unknown
Gene/Insert
  Gene/Insert name: E2A (alt name: ERBV-1)
  Species: Synthetic; Equine rhinitis B virus
  Insert size (bp): 60
  Cloning method: Unknown
  Sequencing primers: 5′ CCTTTTTACGGTTCCTGGCC; 3′ CTTGGACTCCTGTTGATAGATCC
Terms and licenses: Academic/Nonprofit Terms; Industry Terms: Not Available to Industry
How to cite: pYTK001_E2At(2nd) was a gift from Zhen Wang (Addgene plasmid # 183085 ; http://n2t.net/addgene:183085 ; RRID:Addgene_183085)
